Addgene plasmid #232096: pCas9-EcRT-Z3-Kan
Purpose: Yeast CEN plasmid for estradiol-inducible expression of spCas9 and Ec86 reverse transcriptase.
Depositing lab: Jeffrey Lewis. Depositing organization: University of Arkansas. Publication: Improved vectors for retron-mediated CRISPR-Cas9 genome editing in Saccharomyces cerevisiae. Stuecker TN, Hood SE, Molina Pineda J, Lenaduwe S, Winter J, Sadhu MJ, Lewis JA. G3 (Bethesda). 2025 Aug 4:jkaf175. doi: 10.1093/g3journal/jkaf175. PubMed 40758833.
Backbone
  Vector backbone: pCas9-EcRT-GAL-Kan
  Vector type: Yeast Expression, CRISPR
  Selectable markers: Kanamycin (select with G418)
Growth in bacteria
  Bacterial resistance: Ampicillin, 100 μg/mL
  Growth temperature: 37°C
  Growth strain: DH5alpha
  Copy number: High Copy
Gene/Insert
  Gene/Insert name: Z3 promoter and Z3EV transcription factor
  Species: Synthetic
  Promoter: Z3
  Cloning method: Gibson Cloning
Resource information
  A portion of this plasmid was derived from a plasmid made by: David Botstein, pRS416-yZ3EV-Z3pr (Addgene Plasmid #69099)
Terms and licenses: Academic/Nonprofit Terms; Industry Terms: Not Available to Industry
Depositor comments: The GAL1-GAL10 promoter driving expression of SpCas9 and Ec86 RT in pCas9-EcRT-GAL-Kan was swapped with an estradiol-inducible Z3 promoter and the Z3EV transcription factor was inserterted into the Mph1103I site. Please visit https://doi.org/10.1101/2024.08.06.606807 for bioRxiv preprint.
How to cite: pCas9-EcRT-Z3-Kan was a gift from Jeffrey Lewis (Addgene plasmid # 232096 ; http://n2t.net/addgene:232096 ; RRID:Addgene_232096)
