[The description below was written by a language model from this plasmid's Addgene catalogue record and pLannotate feature annotations shown in this document.]
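Description:
pCas9-EcRT-Z3-Kan is a 13.6 kb yeast–E. coli shuttle plasmid for retron-assisted CRISPR-Cas9 genome editing in Saccharomyces cerevisiae. It places Streptococcus pyogenes Cas9 and the E. coli Ec86 retron reverse transcriptase under β-estradiol control. It is maintained in yeast at low copy through a CEN6/ARS element and selected with G418 via a KanMX-type cassette, in which an aminoglycoside phosphotransferase gene sits between the Ashbya gossypii TEF promoter and terminator. In bacteria it replicates from a high-copy ColE1/pUC origin under ampicillin selection. The pBluescript/pRS-style backbone also retains an f1 origin, lacZα and lac promoter remnants, and T7 and T3 promoters.

The plasmid was derived from pCas9-EcRT-GAL-Kan by Gibson assembly. According to the depositor, the divergent GAL1-GAL10 promoter was replaced with the Z3 promoter, and the Z3EV transcription factor gene was inserted at a separate restriction site. In the annotated sequence, cas9 (with a CYC1 terminator) and the reverse transcriptase gene point outward from a shared intergenic region. The annotation software labels that region as GAL1 and GAL10 promoter fragments. This labelling fits a Z3 promoter built on a GAL1-10 scaffold in which the Gal4 sites are exchanged for Zif268 sites, although the record does not state this directly. Z3EV appears as adjacent fragments of an EGR1/Zif268 zinc-finger DNA-binding domain, the human estrogen receptor ligand-binding domain and the VP16 activation domain. Estradiol binding lets this artificial activator switch on the Z3 promoter. The promoter driving Z3EV itself is not annotated.

This design allows both enzymes to be induced without changing the carbon source to galactose. The table shows no guide RNA or retron msr/msd cassette, so these are presumably supplied from a companion plasmid.
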