Features (pLannotate 1.2.2; 27 found; start..end, strand, type, name):
     75..1031    +  CDS            RT86_ECOLX: Protein predicted: Swiss-Prot protein existence level 4. Participates in the synthesis of a msDNA (a branched RNA linked by a 2',5'-phosphodiester linkage to a single-stranded DNA) of unknown function. The retron transcript serves as primer and template to the reaction, and codes for the RT. From Escherichia coli.
   1778..1867    +  CDS            EGR1 (fragment): EGR1_SERCA - Also known as ZENK From Serinus canaria (Island canary) (Fringilla canaria).
   2048..2932    +  CDS            ESR1 (fragment): ESR1_HUMAN - Also known as ESR, NR3A1. Experimental evidence at protein level: Swiss-Prot protein existence level 1. [Isoform 3]: Involved in activation of NOS3 and endothelial nitric oxide production (PubMed:21937726). Isoforms lacking one or several functional domains are thought to modulate transcriptional activity by competitive ligand or DNA binding and/or heterodimerization with the full-length receptor (PubMed:10970861). Binds to ERE and inhibits isoform 1 (PubMed:10970861). From Homo sapiens (Human).
   2906..3136    +  CDS            VP16_HHV11 (fragment): Experimental evidence at protein level: Swiss-Prot protein existence level 1. May play a role in the aggregation of tegument proteins around nucleocapsids during virus morphogenesis. From Human herpesvirus 1 (strain 17) (HHV-1) (Human herpes simplex virus 1).
   3354..3405    +  misc_feature   bom (fragment): basis of mobility region from pBR322
   3433..3861    -  rep_origin     f1 ori (sequence partly withheld): f1 bacteriophage origin of replication; arrow indicates direction of (+) strand synthesis
   3865..4022    -  CDS            lacZα (fragment): LacZα fragment of β-galactosidase; lacZ fragment
   4025..4043    +  promoter       T7 promoter: promoter for bacteriophage T7 RNA polymerase
   4052..4075    +  misc_feature   MCS (fragment): pBluescript multiple cloning site
   4160..4357    -  terminator     TEF terminator: Ashbya gossypii TEF terminator
   4363..5172    -  CDS            KanR: aminoglycoside phosphotransferase; aph(3')-Ia; confers resistance to kanamycin
   5173..5516    -  promoter       TEF promoter: Ashbya gossypii TEF promoter
   5644..5662    -  promoter       T3 promoter: promoter for bacteriophage T3 RNA polymerase
   5705..5727    -  protein_bind   lac operator (fragment): The lac repressor binds to the lac operator to inhibit transcription in E. coli. This inhibition can be relieved by adding lactose or isopropyl-β-D-thiogalactopyranoside (IPTG). lac repressor encoded by lacI
   5731..5761    -  promoter       lac promoter: promoter for the E. coli lac operon
   5776..5797    -  protein_bind   CAP binding site: CAP binding activates transcription in the presence of cAMP. E. coli catabolite activator protein
   5810..5902    -  CDS            lacI (fragment): lac repressor; lacI; The lac repressor binds to the lac operator to inhibit transcription in E. coli. This inhibition can be relieved by adding lactose or isopropyl-β-D-thiogalactopyranoside (IPTG).
   6085..6673    -  rep_origin     ori: high-copy-number ColE1/pMB1/pBR322/pUC origin of replication
   6844..7704    -  CDS            AmpR: β-lactamase; bla; confers resistance to ampicillin, carbenicillin, and related antibiotics
   7705..7809    -  promoter       AmpR promoter: bla
   7846..8349    +  misc_feature   CEN/ARS: S. cerevisiae CEN6 centromere fused to an autonomously replicating sequence
   8417..8452    +  CDS            rop (fragment): Rop protein, which maintains plasmids at low copy number; rop
   8482..8671    -  terminator     CYC1 terminator: S. cerevisiae CYC1; transcription terminator for CYC1
   8766..12869   -  CDS            cas9: CAS9_STRP1 - Also known as csn1 From Streptococcus pyogenes serotype M1.
  12876..12894   -  misc_feature   MCS (fragment): pBluescript multiple cloning site
  12906..13296   -  promoter       GAL1 promoter (fragment): S. cerevisiae GAL1; inducible promoter, regulated by Gal4
  13368..22      -  promoter       GAL10 promoter (fragment) (across the origin): S. cerevisiae GAL10; inducible promoter, regulated by Gal4
>Addgene plasmid #232096 | pCas9-EcRT-Z3-Kan | addgene full sequence | sequence record 459850 | Addgene NGS Result
AAAAAAAAAGTAAGAATTTTTGAAAATTCAATATAAATTCAATATAAATGCCACCAAAGAAGAAAAGAAA
GGTCAAGTCCGCTGAATACTTGAACACCTTCAGATTGAGAAATTTGGGTTTGCCAGTCATGAACAACTTG
CACGATATGTCTAAGGCTACCAGAATTTCTGTTGAAACCTTGAGATTATTGATCTACACCGCCGATTTCA
GATACAGAATCTACACTGTTGAAAAGAAGGGTCCAGAAAAGAGAATGAGAACTATCTACCAACCATCCAG
AGAATTGAAGGCTTTACAAGGTTGGGTTTTGAGAAACATCTTGGACAAGTTATCCTCCTCCCCATTTTCT
ATCGGTTTTGAAAAGCACCAATCCATCTTGAACAATGCCACTCCACATATTGGTGCCAACTTCATTTTGA
ACATCGACTTGGAAGATTTCTTCCCATCTTTGACTGCTAACAAGGTTTTCGGTGTTTTCCATTCTTTGGG
TTACAACAGATTGATCTCCTCTGTTTTGACCAAGATTTGCTGCTACAAGAACTTGTTGCCACAAGGTGCT
CCATCTTCTCCAAAATTGGCTAACTTGATTTGCTCCAAGTTGGACTACAGAATTCAAGGTTATGCTGGTT
CTAGAGGTTTGATATACACTAGATACGCTGATGACTTGACCTTGTCTGCTCAATCTATGAAGAAAGTTGT
TAAGGCCAGAGACTTCTTGTTCTCCATTATTCCATCAGAAGGTTTGGTCATCAACTCCAAAAAGACCTGT
ATTTCTGGTCCAAGATCCCAAAGAAAAGTTACCGGTTTGGTTATCTCCCAAGAAAAGGTTGGTATTGGTA
GAGAAAAGTACAAAGAAATCAGAGCCAAGATCCACCATATTTTCTGCGGTAAATCCTCCGAAATCGAACA
TGTTAGAGGTTGGTTGTCTTTCATCTTGTCCGTTGATTCTAAGTCCCACAGAAGATTGATTACCTACATC
TCTAAGTTGGAAAAGAAGTACGGTAAGAACCCATTGAACAAGGCTAAGACTTGATTTGCCAGCTTACTAT
CCTTCTTGAAAATATGCACTCTATATCTTTTAGTTCTTAATTGCAACACATAGATTTGCTGTATAACGAA
TTTTATGCTATTTTTTAAATTTGGAGTTCAGTGATAAAAGTGTCACAGCGAATTTCCTCACATGTAGGGA
CCGAATTGTTTACAAGTTCTCTGTACCACCATGGAGACATCAAAAATTGAAAATCTATGGAAAGATATGC
AATTCGCATGCATCCCTTTAAAAACATATGCCTCACCCTAACATATTTTCCAATTAACCCTCAATATTTC
TCTGTCACCCGGCCTCTATTTTCCATTTTCTTCTTTACCCGCCACGCGTTTTTTTCTTTCAAATTTTTTT
CTTCCTTCTTCTTTTTCTTCCACGTCCTCTTGCATAAATAAATAAACCGTTTTGAAACCAAACTCGCCTC
TCTCTCTCCTTTTTGAAATATTTTTGGGTTTGTTTGATCCTTTCCTTCCCAATCTCTCTTGTTTAATATA
TATTCATTTATATCACGCTCTCTTTTTATCTTCCTTTTTTTCCTCTCTCTTGTATTCTTCCTTCCCCTTT
CTACTCAAACCAAGAAGAAAAAGAAAAGGTCAATCTTTGTTAAAGAATAGGATCTTCTACTACATCAGCT
TTTAGATTTTTCACGCTTACTGCTTTTTTCTTCCCAAGATCGAAAATTTACTGAATTAACAATGGGAACG
AGACCCTACGCTTGCCCTGTAGAAAGTTGTGATAGGAGATTCAGCAGATCTGACGAGCTGACTAGGCATA
TTCGTATTCACACCGGCCAAAAGCCTTTCCAATGTAGAATCTGTATGAGAAACTTCAGCAGAAGTGACCA
TTTGACTACGCACATTAGAACCCACACCGGCGAGAAGCCGTTCGCGTGTGACATTTGTGGAAGAAAGTTC
GCCAGATCTGATGAAAGAAAGAGACATACAAAGATCCATACAGGAGGTGGGGGCACTCCGGCAGCAGCCT
CAACCCTAGAAGATCCAAGCGCTGGAGACATGAGGGCAGCCAACTTGTGGCCAAGCCCATTAATGATCAA
AAGATCTAAGAAGAATTCTCTTGCACTGTCTTTGACCGCTGATCAAATGGTTTCCGCACTACTTGATGCT
GAACCACCTATATTGTACAGTGAATACGACCCAACTCGTCCTTTTTCCGAGGCTTCCATGATGGGTCTTT
TGACAAATCTAGCAGACAGGGAATTAGTTCATATGATTAATTGGGCCAAAAGAGTTCCCGGCTTTGTTGA
CTTGACATTACATGACCAGGTACATCTTCTTGAATGCGCGTGGTTAGAAATATTGATGATCGGATTAGTG
TGGAGAAGTATGGAGCACCCTGTAAAATTATTATTTGCACCTAATTTATTATTGGACAGGAACCAAGGTA
AATGCGTAGAAGGTATGGTTGAGATTTTTGATATGCTTCTTGCCACTAGCTCCAGGTTCAGAATGATGAA
TTTGCAAGGAGAAGAATTCGTTTGCCTGAAATCAATTATTTTGTTAAATAGCGGTGTCTATACATTTTTA
AGCTCAACTCTGAAAAGCCTGGAAGAGAAAGACCATATACATAGAGTGTTGGACAAGATCACTGATACAT
TGATTCACCTTATGGCGAAAGCAGGATTGACTCTGCAGCAACAGCATCAGAGGCTAGCTCAGTTACTACT
AATTTTGTCACACATTAGACATATGTCTAACAAGGGTATGGAGCACCTGTATTCTATGAAGTGTAAAAAC
GTCGTTCCTCTGTATGATTTATTACTAGAAATGCTGGACGCTCACAGGTTGCATGCACCAACTTCTAGAG
GCGGAGCCTCCGTTGAAGAAACCGACCAATCCCACCTAGCGACAGCAGGGTCTACATCTAGCGAACTGCA
TTTGGACGGTGAAGACGTTGCCATGGCCCACGCTGACGCTTTAGACGATTTTGATTTAGATATGTTGGGT
GACGGGGACTCTCCAGGGCCTGGCTTCACTCCACATGATTCAGCACCTTACGGTGCGCTGGATATGGCTG
ACTTCGAATTTGAGCAGATGTTCACCGATGCTCTGGGTATTGATGAGTATGGTGGTTAGTAGTAAGCTGG
TTCTTCTTTCTGCCATTTAATTGTAGACTTGTTTTCTATTTAATATCACTGTATCCTGTAGCGTTTGTAT
ACATTCCGTAATAGAAGGTCCGATACTTTACTTTCATATCAGTCGCAGTTTGCCACTTGAGGGGAGATCG
ACGCATGCATGTATACTAAACTCACAAATTAGAGCTTCAATTTAATTATATCAGTTATTACCCTATGCGG
TGTGAAATACCGCACAGATGCGTAAGGAGAAAATACCGCATCAGGAAATTGTAAGCGTTAATATTTTGTT
AAAATTCGCGTTAAATTTTTGTTAAATCAGCTCATTTTTTAACCAATAGGCCGAAATCGGCAAAATCCCT
TATAAATCAAAAGAATAGACCGAGATAGGGT
[37 nt withheld, positions 3532-3568]
AAAGAACGTGGACTCCAACGTCAAAGG
[49 nt withheld, positions 3596-3644]
T
[91 nt withheld, positions 3646-3736]
G
[124 nt withheld, positions 3738-3861]
CCATTCGCCATTCAGGCTGCGCAACTGTTGGGAAGGGCGATCGGTGCGGGCCTCTTCGCTATTACGCCAG
CTGGCGAAAGGGGGATGTGCTGCAAGGCGATTAAGTTGGGTAACGCCAGGGTTTTCCCAGTCACGACGTT
GTAAAACGACGGCCAGTGAATTGTAATACGACTCACTATAGGGCGAATTGGAGCTCCACCGCGGTGGCGG
CCGCATAGGCCACTAGTGGATCTGATATCATCGATGAATTCGAGCTCGTTTTCGACACTGGATGGCGGCG
TTAGTATCGAATCGACAGCAGTATAGCGACCAGCATTCACATACGATTGACGCATGATATTACTTTCTGC
GCACTTAACTTCGCATCTGGGCAGATGATGTCGAGGCGAAAAAAAATATAAATCACGCTAACATTTGATT
AAAATAGAACAACTACAATATAAAAAAACTATACAAATGACAAGTTCTTGAAAACAAGAATCTTTTTATT
GTCAGTACTGATTAGAAAAACTCATCGAGCATCAAATGAAACTGCAATTTATTCATATCAGGATTATCAA
TACCATATTTTTGAAAAAGCCGTTTCTGTAATGAAGGAGAAAACTCACCGAGGCAGTTCCATAGGATGGC
AAGATCCTGGTATCGGTCTGCGATTCCGACTCGTCCAACATCAATACAACCTATTAATTTCCCCTCGTCA
AAAATAAGGTTATCAAGTGAGAAATCACCATGAGTGACGACTGAATCCGGTGAGAATGGCAAAAGCTTAT
GCATTTCTTTCCAGACTTGTTCAACAGGCCAGCCATTACGCTCGTCATCAAAATCACTCGCATCAACCAA
ACCGTTATTCATTCGTGATTGCGCCTGAGCGAGACGAAATACGCGATCGCTGTTAAAAGGACAATTACAA
ACAGGAATCGAATGCAACCGGCGCAGGAACACTGCCAGCGCATCAACAATATTTTCACCTGAATCAGGAT
ATTCTTCTAATACCTGGAATGCTGTTTTGCCGGGGATCGCAGTGGTGAGTAACCATGCATCATCAGGAGT
ACGGATAAAATGCTTGATGGTCGGAAGAGGCATAAATTCCGTCAGCCAGTTTAGTCTGACCATCTCATCT
GTAACATCATTGGCAACGCTACCTTTGCCATGTTTCAGAAACAACTCTGGCGCATCGGGCTTCCCATACA
ATCGATAGATTGTCGCACCTGATTGCCCGACATTATCGCGAGCCCATTTATACCCATATAAATCAGCATC
CATGTTGGAATTTAATCGCGGCCTCGAAACGTGAGTCTTTTCCTTACCCATGGTTGTTTATGTTCGGATG
TGATGTGAGAACTGTATCCTAGCAAGATTTTAAAAGGAAGTATATGAAAGAAGAACCTCAGTGGCAAATC
CTAACCTTTTATATTTCTCTACAGGGGCGCGGCGTGGGGACAATTCAACGCGTCTGTGAGGGGAGCGTTT
CCCTGCTCGCAGGTCCGCAGCGAGGAGCCGTAATTTTTGCTTCGCGCCGTGCGGCCATCAAAATGTATGG
ATGCAAATGATTATACATGGGGATGTATGGGCTAAATGTACGGGCGACAGTCACATCATGCCCCTGAGCT
GCGCACGTCAAGACTGTCAAGGAGGGTATTCTGGGCCTCCATGTCGCTGGCCGGGTGACCCGGCGGGGAC
GAGGCAAGCTAAACAGATCTGGCGCGCCTTAATTAACCCGGGGATCCGTCGACCTGCAGCGTACGAAGCT
TCAGCTGGCGGCCGCTCTAGCAGCTTTTGTTCCCTTTAGTGAGGGTTAATTTCGAGCTTGGCGTAATCAT
GGTCATAGCTGTTTCCTGTGTGAAATTGTTATCCGCTCACAATTCCACACAACATACGAGCCGGAAGCAT
AAAGTGTAAAGCCTGGGGTGCCTAATGAGTGAGCTAACTCACATTAATTGCGTTGCGCTCACTGCCCGCT
TTCCAGTCGGGAAACCTGTCGTGCCAGCTGCATTAATGAATCGGCCAACGCGCGGGGAGAGGCGGTTTGC
GTATTGGGCGCTCTTCCGCTTCCTCGCTCACTGACTCGCTGCGCTCGGTCGTTCGGCTGCGGCGAGCGGT
ATCAGCTCACTCAAAGGCGGTAATACGGTTATCCACAGAATCAGGGGATAACGCAGGAAAGAACATGTGA
GCAAAAGGCCAGCAAAAGGCCAGGAACCGTAAAAAGGCCGCGTTGCTGGCGTTTTTCCATAGGCTCCGCC
CCCCTGACGAGCATCACAAAAATCGACGCTCAAGTCAGAGGTGGCGAAACCCGACAGGACTATAAAGATA
CCAGGCGTTTCCCCCTGGAAGCTCCCTCGTGCGCTCTCCTGTTCCGACCCTGCCGCTTACCGGATACCTG
TCCGCCTTTCTCCCTTCGGGAAGCGTGGCGCTTTCTCATAGCTCACGCTGTAGGTATCTCAGTTCGGTGT
AGGTCGTTCGCTCCAAGCTGGGCTGTGTGCACGAACCCCCCGTTCAGCCCGACCGCTGCGCCTTATCCGG
TAACTATCGTCTTGAGTCCAACCCGGTAAGACACGACTTATCGCCACTGGCAGCAGCCACTGGTAACAGG
ATTAGCAGAGCGAGGTATGTAGGCGGTGCTACAGAGTTCTTGAAGTGGTGGCCTAACTACGGCTACACTA
GAAGAACAGTATTTGGTATCTGCGCTCTGCTGAAGCCAGTTACCTTCGGAAAAAGAGTTGGTAGCTCTTG
ATCCGGCAAACAAACCACCGCTGGTAGCGGTGGTTTTTTTGTTTGCAAGCAGCAGATTACGCGCAGAAAA
AAAGGATCTCAAGAAGATCCTTTGATCTTTTCTACGGGGTCTGACGCTCAGTGGAACGAAAACTCACGTT
AAGGGATTTTGGTCATGAGATTATCAAAAAGGATCTTCACCTAGATCCTTTTAAATTAAAAATGAAGTTT
TAAATCAATCTAAAGTATATATGAGTAAACTTGGTCTGACAGTTACCAATGCTTAATCAGTGAGGCACCT
ATCTCAGCGATCTGTCTATTTCGTTCATCCATAGTTGCCTGACTCCCCGTCGTGTAGATAACTACGATAC
GGGAGGGCTTACCATCTGGCCCCAGTGCTGCAATGATACCGCGAGACCCACGCTCACCGGCTCCAGATTT
ATCAGCAATAAACCAGCCAGCCGGAAGGGCCGAGCGCAGAAGTGGTCCTGCAACTTTATCCGCCTCCATC
CAGTCTATTAATTGTTGCCGGGAAGCTAGAGTAAGTAGTTCGCCAGTTAATAGTTTGCGCAACGTTGTTG
CCATTGCTACAGGCATCGTGGTGTCACGCTCGTCGTTTGGTATGGCTTCATTCAGCTCCGGTTCCCAACG
ATCAAGGCGAGTTACATGATCCCCCATGTTGTGCAAAAAAGCGGTTAGCTCCTTCGGTCCTCCGATCGTT
GTCAGAAGTAAGTTGGCCGCAGTGTTATCACTCATGGTTATGGCAGCACTGCATAATTCTCTTACTGTCA
TGCCATCCGTAAGATGCTTTTCTGTGACTGGTGAGTACTCAACCAAGTCATTCTGAGAATAGTGTATGCG
GCGACCGAGTTGCTCTTGCCCGGCGTCAATACGGGATAATACCGCGCCACATAGCAGAACTTTAAAAGTG
CTCATCATTGGAAAACGTTCTTCGGGGCGAAAACTCTCAAGGATCTTACCGCTGTTGAGATCCAGTTCGA
TGTAACCCACTCGTGCACCCAACTGATCTTCAGCATCTTTTACTTTCACCAGCGTTTCTGGGTGAGCAAA
AACAGGAAGGCAAAATGCCGCAAAAAAGGGAATAAGGGCGACACGGAAATGTTGAATACTCATACTCTTC
CTTTTTCAATATTATTGAAGCATTTATCAGGGTTATTGTCTCATGAGCGGATACATATTTGAATGTATTT
AGAAAAATAAACAAATAGGGGTTCCGCGCACATTTCCCCGAAAAGTGCCACCTGGGTCCTTTTCATCACG
TGCTATAAAAATAATTATAATTTAAATTTTTTAATATAAATATATAAATTAAAAATAGAAAGTAAAAAAA
GAAATTAAAGAAAAAATAGTTTTTGTTTTCCGAAGATGTAAAAGACTCTAGGGGGATCGCCAACAAATAC
TACCTTTTATCTTGCTCTTCCTGCTCTCAGGTATTAATGCCGAATTGTTTCATCTTGTCTGTGTAGAAGA
CCACACACGAAAATCCTGTGATTTTACATTTTACTTATCGTTAATCGAATGTATATCTATTTAATCTGCT
TTTCTTGTCTAATAAATATATATGTAAAGTACGCTTTTTGTTGAAATTTTTTAAACCTTTGTTTATTTTT
TTTTCTTCATTCCGTAACTCTTCTACCTTCTTTATTTACTTTCTAAAATCCAAATACAAAACATAAAAAT
AAATAAACACAGAGTAAATTCCCAAATTATTCCATCATTAAAAGATACGAGGCGCGTGTAAGTTACAGGC
AAGCGATCCGTCTAAGAAACCATTATTATCATGACATTAACCTATAAAAATAGGCGTATCACGAGGCCCT
TTCGTCTCGCGCGTTTCGGTGATGACGGTGAAAACCTCTGACACATGCAGCTCCCGGATGAAATTAAAGC
CTTCGAGCGTCCCAAAACCTTCTCAAGCAAGGTTTTCAGTATAATGTTACATGCGTACACGCGTCTGTAC
AGAAAAAAAAGAAAAATTTGAAATATAAATAACGTTCTTAATACTAACATAACTATAAAAAAATAAATAG
GGACCTAGACTTCAGGTTGTCTAACTCCTTCCTTTTCGGTTAGAGCGGATGTGGGGGGAGGGCGTGAATG
TAAGCGTGACATAACTAATTACATGACTCGAGAAGAGATCACACCTTCCTCTTCTTCTTGGGGTCAGCCC
TGCTGTCTCCACCGAGCTGAGAGAGGTCGATTCTTGTTTCATAGAGCCCCGTAATTGACTGATGAATCAG
TGTGGCGTCCAGGACCTCCTTTGTAGAGGTGTACCGCTTTCTGTCTATGGTGGTGTCGAAGTACTTGAAG
GCTGCAGGCGCGCCCAAGTTGGTCAGAGTAAACAAGTGGATAATGTTTTCTGCCTGCTCCCTGATGGGCT
TATCCCTGTGCTTATTGTAAGCAGAAAGCACCTTATCGAGGTTAGCGTCGGCGAGGATCACTCTTTTGGA
GAATTCGCTTATTTGCTCGATGATCTCATCAAGGTAGTGTTTGTGTTGTTCCACGAACAGCTGCTTCTGC
TCATTATCTTCGGGAGACCCTTTGAGCTTTTCATAGTGGCTGGCCAGATACAAGAAATTAACGTATTTAG
AGGGCAGTGCCAGCTCGTTACCTTTCTGCAGCTCGCCCGCACTAGCGAGCATTCGTTTCCGGCCGTTTTC
AAGCTCAAAGAGAGAGTACTTGGGAAGCTTAATGATGAGGTCTTTTTTGACCTCTTTATATCCTTTCGCC
TCGAGAAAGTCGATGGGGTTTTTTTCGAAGCTTGATCGCTCCATGATTGTGATGCCCAGCAGTTCCTTGA
CGCTTTTGAGTTTTTTAGACTTCCCTTTCTCCACTTTGGCCACAACCAGTACACTGTAAGCGACTGTAGG
AGAATCGAATCCGCCGTATTTCTTGGGGTCCCAATCTTTTTTGCGTGCGATCAGCTTGTCGCTGTTCCTT
TTCGGGAGGATACTTTCCTTGGAGAAGCCTCCGGTCTGTACTTCGGTCTTTTTAACGATGTTCACCTGCG
GCATGGACAGGACCTTCCGGACTGTCGCGAAATCCCTACCCTTGTCCCACACGATTTCTCCTGTTTCTCC
GTTTGTTTCGATAAGTGGTCGCTTCCGAATCTCTCCATTGGCCAGTGTAATCTCGGTCTTGAAAAAATTC
ATAATATTGCTGTAAAAGAAGTACTTAGCGGTGGCCTTGCCTATTTCCTGCTCAGACTTTGCGATCATTT
TCCTAACATCGTACACTTTATAGTCTCCGTAAACAAATTCAGATTCAAGCTTGGGATATTTTTTGATAAG
TGCAGTGCCTACCACTGCATTCAGGTAGGCATCATGCGCATGGTGGTAATTGTTGATCTCTCTCACCTTA
TAAAACTGAAAGTCCTTTCTGAAATCTGAGACCAGCTTAGACTTCAGAGTAATAACTTTCACCTCTCGAA
TCAGTTTGTCATTTTCATCGTACTTGGTGTTCATGCGTGAATCGAGAATTTGGGCCACGTGCTTGGTGAT
CTGGCGTGTCTCAACAAGCTGCCTTTTGATGAAGCCGGCTTTATCCAACTCAGACAGGCCACCTCGTTCA
GCCTTAGTCAGATTATCGAACTTCCGTTGTGTGATCAGTTTGGCGTTCAGCAGCTGCCGCCAATAATTTT
TCATTTTCTTGACAACTTCTTCTGAGGGGACGTTATCACTCTTCCCTCTATTTTTATCGGATCTTGTCAA
CACTTTATTATCAATAGAATCATCTTTGAGAAAAGACTGGGGCACGATATGATCCACGTCGTAGTCGGAG
AGCCGATTGATGTCCAGTTCCTGATCCACGTACATGTCCCTGCCGTTCTGCAGGTAGTACAGGTAGAGCT
TCTCATTCTGAAGCTGGGTGTTTTCAACTGGGTGTTCCTTAAGGATTTGGGACCCCAGTTCTTTTATACC
CTCTTCAATCCTCTTCATCCTTTCCCTACTGTTCTTCTGTCCCTTCTGGGTAGTTTGGTTCTCTCGGGCC
ATCTCGATAACGATATTCTCGGGCTTATGCCTTCCCATTACTTTGACGAGTTCATCCACGACCTTAACGG
TCTGCAGTATTCCCTTTTTGATAGCTGGGCTACCTGCAAGATTAGCGATGTGCTCGTGAAGACTGTCCCC
CTGGCCAGAAACTTGTGCTTTCTGGATGTCCTCCTTAAAGGTGAGAGAGTCATCATGGATCAACTGCATG
AAGTTCCGGTTGGCAAATCCATCGGACTTAAGAAAATCCAGGATTGTCTTTCCACTCTGCTTGTCTCGGA
TCCCATTGATCAGTTTTCTTGACAGCCGCCCCCATCCTGTATATCGGCGCCTCTTGAGCTGTTTCATGAC
TTTGTCGTCGAAGAGATGAGCGTAAGTTTTCAAGCGTTCTTCAATCATCTCCCTATCTTCAAACAACGTA
AGGGTGAGGACAATGTCCTCAAGAATGTCCTCGTTCTCCTCATTGTCCAGGAAGTCCTTGTCTTTAATGA
TTTTCAGGAGATCGTGATACGTTCCCAGGGATGCGTTGAAGCGATCCTCCACTCCGCTGATTTCAACAGA
GTCGAAACATTCAATCTTTTTGAAATAGTCTTCTTTGAGCTGTTTCACGGTAACTTTCCGGTTCGTCTTG
AAGAGGAGGTCCACGATAGCTTTCTTCTGCTCTCCAGACAGGAATGCTGGCTTTCTCATCCCTTCTGTGA
CGTATTTGACCTTGGTGAGCTCGTTATAAACTGTGAAGTACTCGTACAGCAGAGAGTGTTTAGGAAGCAC
CTTTTCGTTAGGCAGATTTTTATCAAAGTTAGTCATCCTTTCGATGAAGGACTGGGCAGAGGCCCCCTTA
TCCACGACTTCCTCGAAGTTCCAGGGAGTGATGGTCTCTTCTGATTTGCGAGTCATCCACGCGAATCTGG
AATTTCCCCGGGCGAGGGGGCCTACATAGTAGGGTATCCGAAATGTGAGGATTTTCTCAATCTTTTCCCT
GTTATCTTTCAAAAAGGGGTAGAAATCCTCTTGCCGCCTGAGGATAGCGTGCAGTTCGCCCAGGTGAATC
TGGTGGGGGATGCTTCCATTGTCGAAAGTGCGCTGTTTGCGCAACAGATCTTCTCTGTTAAGCTTTACCA
GCAGCTCCTCGGTGCCGTCCATTTTTTCCAAGATGGGCTTAATAAATTTGTAAAATTCCTCCTGGCTTGC
TCCGCCGTCAATGTATCCGGCGTAGCCATTTTTAGACTGATCGAAGAAAATTTCCTTGTACTTCTCAGGC
AGTTGCTGTCTGACAAGGGCCTTCAGCAAAGTCAAGTCTTGGTGGTGCTCATCATAGCGCTTGATCATAC
TAGCGCTCAGCGGAGCTTTGGTGATCTCCGTGTTCACTCGCAGAATATCACTCAGCAGAATGGCGTCTGA
CAGGTTCTTTGCCGCCAAAAAAAGGTCTGCGTACTGGTCGCCGATCTGGGCCAGCAGATTGTCGAGATCA
TCATCGTAGGTGTCTTTGCTCAGTTGAAGCTTGGCATCTTCGGCCAGGTCGAAGTTAGATTTAAAGTTGG
GGGTCAGCCCGAGTGACAGGGCGATAAGATTACCAAACAGGCCGTTCTTCTTCTCCCCAGGGAGCTGTGC
GATGAGGTTTTCGAGCCGCCGGGATTTGGACAGCCTAGCGCTCAGGATTGCTTTGGCGTCAACTCCGGAT
GCGTTGATCGGGTTCTCTTCGAAAAGCTGATTGTAAGTCTGAACCAGTTGGATAAAGAGTTTGTCGACAT
CGCTGTTGTCTGGGTTCAGGTCCCCCTCGATGAGGAAGTGTCCCCGAAATTTGATCATATGCGCCAGCGC
GAGATAGATCAACCGCAAGTCAGCCTTATCAGTACTGTCTACAAGCTTCTTCCTCAGATGATATATGGTT
GGGTACTTTTCATGGTACGCCACCTCGTCCACGATATTGCCAAAGATTGGGTGGCGCTCGTGCTTTTTAT
CCTCCTCCACCAAAAAGGACTCCTCCAGCCTATGGAAGAAAGAGTCATCCACCTTAGCCATCTCATTACT
AAAGATCTCCTGCAGGTAGCAGATCCGATTCTTTCTGCGGGTATATCTGCGCCGTGCTGTTCTTTTGAGC
CGCGTGGCTTCGGCCGTCTCCCCGGAGTCGAACAGGAGGGCGCCAATGAGGTTCTTCTTTATGCTGTGGC
GATCGGTATTGCCCAGAACTTTGAATTTTTTGCTCGGCACCTTGTACTCGTCCGTAATGACGGCCCAACC
GACGCTGTTTGTGCCGATATCGAGCCCAATGGAGTACTTCTTGTCCATTTTTTTCCCGGGGGATCCACTA
GTTTATAGTTTTTTCTCCTTGACGTTAAAGTATAGAGGTATATTAACAATTTTTTGTTGATACTTTTATG
ACATTTGAATAAGAAGTAATACAAACTGAAAATGTTGAAAGTATTAGTTAAAGTGGTTATGCAGCTTTTC
CATTTATATATCTGTTAATAGATCAAAAATCATCGCTTCGCTGATTAATTACCCCAGAAATAAGGCTAAA
AAACTAATCGCATTATCATCCTATGGTTGTTAATTTGATTCGTTAATTTGAAGGTTTGTGGGGCCAGGTT
ACTGCCAATTTTTCCTCTTCATAACCATAAAAGCTAGTATTGTAGAATCTTTATTGTTCGGAGCAGTGCG
GCGCGAGGCACATCTGCGTTTCAGGAACGCGACCGGTGAAGACGAGGACGCACGGTCTAGACGCCCACGC
ACGCCCACGCCCGCCCACGCACGCCCACGCCCGCCCACGCACGCCCACGCGGCCGCACTTCAATATAGCA
ATGAGCAGTTAAGCGTATTACTGAAAGTTCCAAAGAGAAGGTTTTTTTAGGCTAAGATAATGGGGCTCTT
TACATTTCCACAACATATAAGTAAGATTAGATATGGATATGTATATGGATATGTATATGGTGGTAATGCC
ATGTAATATGATTATTAAACTTCTTTGCGTCCATCC
